>Addgene plasmid #37238 | pET mOCR His6 LIC cloning vector (2Oc-T) | depositor full sequence | sequence record 47248 | pET mOCR His6 LIC cloning vector (2Oc-T) sequence 5145 bps
TTCTTGAAGACGAAAGGGCCTCGTGATACGCCTATTTTTATAGGTTAATGTCATGATAATAATGGTTTCT
TAGACGTCAGGTGGCACTTTTCGGGGAAATGTGCGCGGAACCCCTATTTGTTTATTTTTCTAAATACATT
CAAATATGTATCCGCTCATGAGACAATAACCCTGATAAATGCTTCAATAACATTGAAAAAGGAAGAGTAT
GAGTATTCAACATTTCCGTGTCGCCCTTATTCCCTTTTTTGCGGCATTTTGCCTTCCTGTTTTTGCTCAC
CCAGAAACGCTGGTGAAAGTAAAAGATGCTGAAGATCAGTTGGGTGCACGAGTGGGTTACATCGAACTGG
ATCTCAACAGCGGTAAGATCCTTGAGAGTTTTCGCCCCGAAGAACGTTTTCCAATGATGAGCACTTTTAA
AGTTCTGCTATGTGGCGCGGTATTATCCCGTGTTGACGCCGGGCAAGAGCAACTCGGTCGCCGCATACAC
TATTCTCAGAATGACTTGGTTGAGTACTCACCAGTCACAGAAAAGCATCTTACGGATGGCATGACAGTAA
GAGAATTATGCAGTGCTGCCATAACCATGAGTGATAACACTGCGGCCAACTTACTTCTGACAACGATCGG
AGGACCGAAGGAGCTAACCGCTTTTTTGCACAACATGGGGGATCATGTAACTCGCCTTGATCGTTGGGAA
CCGGAGCTGAATGAAGCCATACCAAACGACGAGCGTGACACCACGATGCCTGCAGCAATGGCAACAACGT
TGCGCAAACTATTAACTGGCGAACTACTTACTCTAGCTTCCCGGCAACAATTAATAGACTGGATGGAGGC
GGATAAAGTTGCAGGACCACTTCTGCGCTCGGCCCTTCCGGCTGGCTGGTTTATTGCTGATAAATCTGGA
GCCGGTGAGCGTGGGTCTCGCGGTATCATTGCAGCACTGGGGCCAGATGGTAAGCCCTCCCGTATCGTAG
TTATCTACACGACGGGGAGTCAGGCAACTATGGATGAACGAAATAGACAGATCGCTGAGATAGGTGCCTC
ACTGATTAAGCATTGGTAACTGTCAGACCAAGTTTACTCATATATACTTTAGATTGATTTAAAACTTCAT
TTTTAATTTAAAAGGATCTAGGTGAAGATCCTTTTTGATAATCTCATGACCAAAATCCCTTAACGTGAGT
TTTCGTTCCACTGAGCGTCAGACCCCGTAGAAAAGATCAAAGGATCTTCTTGAGATCCTTTTTTTCTGCG
CGTAATCTGCTGCTTGCAAACAAAAAAACCACCGCTACCAGCGGTGGTTTGTTTGCCGGATCAAGAGCTA
CCAACTCTTTTTCCGAAGGTAACTGGCTTCAGCAGAGCGCAGATACCAAATACTGTCCTTCTAGTGTAGC
CGTAGTTAGGCCACCACTTCAAGAACTCTGTAGCACCGCCTACATACCTCGCTCTGCTAATCCTGTTACC
AGTGGCTGCTGCCAGTGGCGATAAGTCGTGTCTTACCGGGTTGGACTCAAGACGATAGTTACCGGATAAG
GCGCAGCGGTCGGGCTGAACGGGGGGTTCGTGCACACAGCCCAGCTTGGAGCGAACGACCTACACCGAAC
TGAGATACCTACAGCGTGAGCTATGAGAAAGCGCCACGCTTCCCGAAGGGAGAAAGGCGGACAGGTATCC
GGTAAGCGGCAGGGTCGGAACAGGAGAGCGCACGAGGGAGCTTCCAGGGGGAAACGCCTGGTATCTTTAT
AGTCCTGTCGGGTTTCGCCACCTCTGACTTGAGCGTCGATTTTTGTGATGCTCGTCAGGGGGGCGGAGCC
TATGGAAAAACGCCAGCAACGCGGCCTTTTTACGGTTCCTGGCCTTTTGCTGGCCTTTTGCTCACATGTT
CTTTCCTGCGTTATCCCCTGATTCTGTGGATAACCGTATTACCGCCTTTGAGTGAGCTGATACCGCTCGC
CGCAGCCGAACGACCGAGCGCAGCGAGTCAGTGAGCGAGGAAGCGGAAGAGCGCCTGATGCGGTATTTTC
TCCTTACGCATCTGTGCGGTATTTCACACCGCATATATGGTGCACTCTCAGTACAATCTGCTCTGATGCC
GCATAGTTAAGCCAGTATACACTCCGCTATCGCTACGTGACTGGGTCATGGCTGCGCCCCGACACCCGCC
AACACCCGCTGACGCGCCCTGACGGGCTTGTCTGCTCCCGGCATCCGCTTACAGACAAGCTGTGACCGTC
TCCGGGAGCTGCATGTGTCAGAGGTTTTCACCGTCATCACCGAAACGCGCGAGGCAGCTGCGGTAAAGCT
CATCAGCGTGGTCGTGAAGCGATTCACAGATGTCTGCCTGTTCATCCGCGTCCAGCTCGTTGAGTTTCTC
CAGAAGCGTTAATGTCTGGCTTCTGATAAAGCGGGCCATGTTAAGGGCGGTTTTTTCCTGTTTGGTCACT
GATGCCTCCGTGTAAGGGGGATTTCTGTTCATGGGGGTAATGATACCGATGAAACGAGAGAGGATGCTCA
CGATACGGGTTACTGATGATGAACATGCCCGGTTACTGGAACGTTGTGAGGGTAAACAACTGGCGGTATG
GATGCGGCGGGACCAGAGAAAAATCACTCAGGGTCAATGCCAGCGCTTCGTTAATACAGATGTAGGTGTT
CCACAGGGTAGCCAGCAGCATCCTGCGATGCAGATCCGGAACATAATGGTGCAGGGCGCTGACTTCCGCG
TTTCCAGACTTTACGAAACACGGAAACCGAAGACCATTCATGTTGTTGCTCAGGTCGCAGACGTTTTGCA
GCAGCAGTCGCTTCACGTTCGCTCGCGTATCGGTGATTCATTCTGCTAACCAGTAAGGCAACCCCGCCAG
CCTAGCCGGGTCCTCAACGACAGGAGCACGATCATGCGCACCCGTGGCCAGGACCCAACGCTGCCCGAGA
TGCGCCGCGTGCGGCTGCTGGAGATGGCGGACGCGATGGATATGTTCTGCCAAGGGTTGGTTTGCGCATT
CACAGTTCTCCGCAAGAATTGATTGGCTCCAATTCTTGGAGTGGTGAATCCGTTAGCGAGGTGCCGCCGG
CTTCCATTCAGGTCGAGGTGGCCCGGCTCCATGCACCGCGACGCAACGCGGGGAGGCAGACAAGGTATAG
GGCGGCGCCTACAATCCATGCCAACCCGTTCCATGTGCTCGCCGAGGCGGCATAAATCGCCGTGACGATC
AGCGGTCCAGTGATCGAAGTTAGGCTGGTAAGAGCCGCGAGCGATCCTTGAAGCTGTCCCTGATGGTCGT
CATCTACCTGCCTGGACAGCATGGCCTGCAACGCGGGCATCCCGATGCCGCCGGAAGCGAGAAGAATCAT
AATGGGGAAGGCCATCCAGCCTCGCGTCGCGAACGCCAGCAAGACGTAGCCCAGCGCGTCGGCCGCCATG
CCGGCGATAATGGCCTGCTTCTCGCCGAAACGTTTGGTGGCGGGACCAGTGACGAAGGCTTGAGCGAGGG
CGTGCAAGATTCCGAATACCGCAAGCGACAGGCCGATCATCGTCGCGCTCCAGCGAAAGCGGTCCTCGCC
GAAAATGACCCAGAGCGCTGCCGGCACCTGTCCTACGAGTTGCATGATAAAGAAGACAGTCATAAGTGCG
GCGACGATAGTCATGCCCCGCGCCCACCGGAAGGAGCTGACTGGGTTGAAGGCTCTCAAGGGCATCGGTC
GACGCTCTCCCTTATGCGACTCCTGCATTAGGAAGCAGCCCAGTAGTAGGTTGAGGCCGTTGAGCACCGC
CGCCGCAAGGAATGGTGCATGCAAGGAGATGGCGCCCAACAGTCCCCCGGCCACGGGGCCTGCCACCATA
CCCACGCCGAAACAAGCGCTCATGAGCCCGAAGTGGCGAGCCCGATCTTCCCCATCGGTGATGTCGGCGA
TATAGGCGCCAGCAACCGCACCTGTGGCGCCGGTGATGCCGGCCACGATGCGTCCGGCGTAGAGGATCGA
GATCTCGATCCCGCGAAATTAATACGACTCACTATAGGGAGACCACAACGGTTTCCCTCTAGTGCCGGCT
CCGGAGAGCTCTTTAATTAAGCGGCCGCCCTGCAGGACTCGAGTTCTAGAAATAATTTTGTTTAACTTTA
AGAAGGAGATATAGTTAACCTCTACTTCCAATCCGGCTCTAGCGGCTCTATGAGCAACATGACATACAAT
AATGTTTTCGACCACGCGTACGAAATGCTTAAGGAGAACATCCGTTATGATGACATACGGGATACAGATG
ACCTTCACGACGCAATTCATATGGCCGCCGATAATGCCGTCCCTCACTATTATGCCGATATTCGGTCAGT
TATGGCATCTGAAGGTATTGATCTGGAATTTGAGGATAGTGGCCTCATGCCAGATACGAAGGACGACATC
AGAATTCTGCAAGCGCGGATCTACGAACAACTTACCATCGATTTATGGGAAGATGCGGAAGATCTCCTGA
ATGAATACCTGGAAGAAGTGGAGGAGTATGAGGAAGATGAAGAGGGGACGGGCAGTAGCCACCATCACCA
TCACCATTAATAACCAACTCCATAAGGATCCGCGATCGCGGCGCGCCACCTGGTGGCCGGCCGGTACCAC
GCGTGCGCGCTGATCCGGCTGCTAACAAAGCCCGAAAGGAAGCTGAGTTGGCTGCTGCCACCGCTGAGCA
ATAACTAGCATAACCCCTTGGGGCCTCTAAACGGGTCTTGAGGGGTTTTTTGCTGAAAGGAGGAACTATA
TCCGGACATCCACAGGACGGGTGTGGTCGCCATGATCGCGTAGTCGATAGTGGCTCCAAGTAGCGAAGCG
AGCAGGACTGGGCGGCGGCCAAAGCGGTCGGACAGTGCTCCGAGAACGGGTGCGCATAGAAATTGCATCA
ACGCATATAGCGCTAGCAGCACGCCATAGTGACTGGCGATGCTGTCGGAATGGACGACATCCCGCAAGAG
GCCCGGCAGTACCGGCATAACCAAGCCTATGCCTACAGCATCCAGGGTGACGGTGCCGAGGATGACGATG
AGCGCATTGTTAGATTTCATACACGGTGCCTGACTGCGTTAGCAATTTAACTGTGATAAACTACCGCATT
AAAGCTTATCGATGATAAGCTGTCAAACATGAGAA
Features (pLannotate 1.2.2; 15 found; start..end, strand, type, name):
    104..208     +  promoter       AmpR promoter: bla
    209..1069    +  CDS            AmpR: β-lactamase; bla; confers resistance to ampicillin, carbenicillin, and related antibiotics
   1240..1828    +  rep_origin     ori: high-copy-number ColE1/pMB1/pBR322/pUC origin of replication
   2014..2156    -  misc_feature   bom: basis of mobility region from pBR322
   2258..2449    -  CDS            rop: Rop protein, which maintains plasmids at low copy number; rop
   2466..2846    +  CDS            YPB1_ECOLX: Protein predicted: Swiss-Prot protein existence level 4. From Escherichia coli.
   3088..3988    -  CDS            TcR (fragment): tetracycline efflux protein; tet; confers resistance to tetracycline
   4010..4028    +  promoter       T7 promoter: promoter for bacteriophage T7 RNA polymerase
   4117..4139    +  RBS            RBS: efficient ribosome binding site from bacteriophage T7 gene 10 (Olins and Rangwala, 1989)
   4177..4524    +  CDS            OCR_BPT7: Experimental evidence at protein level: Swiss-Prot protein existence level 1. Prevents both degradation and modification of T7 DNA by the host restriction-modification complex (PubMed:32039758, PubMed:1095770). Structural mimic of the phosphate backbone of B-form DNA that binds to and completely occupies the DNA-binding sites of all known families of the complex type I DNA restriction enzymes (PubMed:12235377, PubMed:32483229). Thereby, inhibits the restriction endonuclease activity and protects the phage genome as it penetrates into host cytoplasm (PubMed:12235377, PubMed:32483229). Inhibits
   4540..4557    +  CDS            6xHis: 6xHis affinity tag
   4638..4687    +  CDS            SET1 (fragment): solubility-enhancement tag derived from T7 phage gene 10B
   4695..4742    +  terminator     T7 terminator: transcription terminator for bacteriophage T7 RNA polymerase
   4768..5060    -  CDS            TcR (fragment): tetracycline efflux protein; tet; confers resistance to tetracycline
   5108..5136    -  promoter       tet promoter: E. coli promoter for tetracycline efflux protein gene
