[The description below was written by a language model from this plasmid's Addgene catalogue record and pLannotate feature annotations shown in this document.]
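Description:
pET mOCR His6 LIC cloning vector (2Oc-T) is an empty 5,145 bp pET-family bacterial expression backbone designed to accept a gene of interest by ligation-independent cloning. It is maintained in E. coli under ampicillin selection through a bla (β-lactamase) cassette and replicates from a ColE1/pMB1-type origin. The pBR322-derived bom region and the rop gene are also present, consistent with the low copy number stated in the catalogue entry. Two fragments of the tetracycline resistance gene and its promoter flank the expression cassette. These appear to be remnants of the pBR322 lineage, interrupted by the cassette, and the record lists no tetracycline selection.

The expression cassette runs from a T7 promoter and the phage T7 gene 10 ribosome binding site to a T7 terminator, so expression requires a host that supplies T7 RNA polymerase. No lac operator or lacI gene is annotated. The LIC site lies upstream of the tag coding region, so an inserted open reading frame is fused at its C terminus to mOCR followed by a His6 tag. The mOCR tag is derived from the T7 Ocr protein, a DNA mimic, and is used here to enhance solubility, while His6 allows affinity purification. According to the depositor, the mOCR tag is TEV-cleavable, although no TEV site is annotated in the feature table. A short fragment matching a T7 gene 10B-derived solubility tag is annotated after the His6 tag and is probably residual pET sequence.

The vector can be used alone for single-protein expression. It can also serve as a transfer vector, because five pairs of restriction sites flank the LIC site and allow the cloned gene to be moved into the depositor's polycistronic destination vectors for co-expression.
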