Addgene plasmid #37238: pET mOCR His6 LIC cloning vector (2Oc-T)
Purpose: (Empty Backbone)
Depositing lab: Scott Gradia. Depositing organization: University of California, Berkeley.
Backbone
  Vector backbone: pET
  Backbone size (bp): 5145
  Vector type: Bacterial Expression
  Promoter: T7
  Tag / fusion protein: mOCR (C terminal on backbone); His6 (C terminal on backbone)
Growth in bacteria
  Bacterial resistance: Ampicillin, 100 μg/mL
  Growth temperature: 37°C
  Growth strain: XL1 Blue
  Copy number: Low Copy
Gene/Insert
  Cloning method: Ligation Independent Cloning
  Sequencing primers: 5′ T7 promoter
Terms and licenses: Academic/Nonprofit Terms; Industry Terms: Not Available to Industry
Depositor comments: This plasmid is an empty vector. Your gene can be inserted with a LIC cloning protocol. All 2-series vectors work as single-expression vectors, as well as transfer vectors for our polycistronic system. For more details, see the MacroLab vector cloning manual. The LIC cloning site is flanked by 5 pairs of restriction sites, so that your gene can easily be subcloned into our polycistronic destination vectors (2D, 2E, or 2Z). 2Oc-T has a TEV-cleavable C-terminal mOCR tag to enhance solubility, as well as a His6 tag to ease purification. To clone into this vector, add LIC v3 tags to the 5' end of your PCR primers. Forward - 5'TTTAAGAAGGAGATATAGTTC(ATG)3' Reverse - 5'GGATTGGAAGTAGAGGTTCTC3' Linearize the plasmid with HpaI and gel purify. When digesting the DNA with T4 polymerase, use dGTP for insert and dCTP for vector. More information on this vector can be found through http://qb3.berkeley.edu/qb3/macrolab/
How to cite: pET mOCR His6 LIC cloning vector (2Oc-T) was a gift from Scott Gradia (Addgene plasmid # 37238 ; http://n2t.net/addgene:37238 ; RRID:Addgene_37238)
