>Addgene plasmid #37238 | pET mOCR His6 LIC cloning vector (2Oc-T) | addgene partial sequence | sequence record 50755 | T7 5'-TAATACGACTCACTATAGGG-3'
GGCTCCGGAGAGCTCTTTAATTAAGCGGCCGCCCTGCAGGACTCGAGTTCTAGAAATAATTTTGTTTAAC
TTTAAGAAGGAGATATAGTTAACCTCTACTTCCAATCCGGCTCTAGCGGCTCTATGAGCAACATGACATA
CAATAATGTTTTCGACCACGCGTACGAAATGCTTAAGGAGAACATCCGTTATGATGACATACGGGATACA
GATGACCTTCACGACGCAATTCATATGGCCGCCGATAATGCCGTCCCTCACTATTATGCCGATATTCGGT
CAGTTATGGCATCTGAAGGTATTGATCTGGAATTTGAGGATAGTGGCCTCATGCCAGATACGAAGGACGA
CATCAGAATTCTGCAAGCGCGGATCTACGAACAACTTACCATCGATTTATGGGAAGATGCGGAAGATCTC
CTGAATGAATACCTGGAAGAAGTGGAGGAGTATGAGGAAGATGAAGAGGGGACGGGCAGTAGCCACCATC
ACCATCACCATTAATAACCAACTCCATAAGGATCCGCGATCGCGGCGCGCCACCTGGTGGCCGGCCGGTA
CCACGCGTGCGCGCTGATCCGGCTGCTAACAAAGCCCGAAAGGAAGCTGAGTTGGCTGCTGCCACCGCTG
AGCAATAACTAGCATAACCCCTTGGGGCCTCTAAACGGGTCTTGAGGGGTTTTTTGCTGAAAGGAGGAAC
TATATCCGGACATCCACAGGACGGGTGTGGTCGCCATGATCGCGTAGTCGATAGTGGCTCCAAGTAGCGA
AGCGAGCAGGACTGGGCGGCGGCCAAAGCGGTCGGACAGTGCTCCGAGAACGGGTGCGCATAGAAATTGC
ATCAACGCATATAGCGCTAGCAGCACGCCATAGTGACTGGCGATGCTGTCGGAATGGACGACATCCCGCA
AGAGGCCCGGCAGTA
